>Addgene plasmid #112241 | pUWL201PW-creDE | addgene full sequence | sequence record 214188 | Addgene NGS Result
GCCACCTG
[124 nt withheld, positions 9-132]
C
[91 nt withheld, positions 134-224]
A
[49 nt withheld, positions 226-274]
CCTTTGACGTTGGAGTCCACGTTCTTT
[37 nt withheld, positions 302-338]
ACCCTATCTCGGTCTATTCTTTTGATTTATAAGGGATTTTGCCGATTTCGGCCTATTGGTTAAAAAATGA
GCTGATTTAACAAAAATTTAACGCGAATTTTAACAAAATATTAACGCTTACAATTTCCATTCGCCATTCA
GGCTGCGCAACTGTTGGGAAGGGCGATCGGTGCGGGCCTCTTCGCTATTACGCCAGAGCTTGGCCG
[336 nt withheld, positions 545-880]
ATCACTGACGAATCGAGGTCGAGGAACCGAGCGTCCGAGGAACAGAGGCGCTTATCGGTTGGCCGCGAGA
TTCCTGTCGATCCTCTCGTGCAGCGCGATTCCGAGGGAAACGGAAACGTTGAGAGACTCGGTCTGGCTCA
TCATGGGGATGGAAACCGAGGCGGAAGACGCCTCCTCGAACAGGTCGGAAGGCCCACCCTTTTCGCTGCC
GAACAGCAAGGCCAGCCGATCCGGATTGTCCCCGAGTTCCTTCACGGAAATGTCGCCATCCGCCTTGAGC
GTCATCAGCTGCATACCGCTGTCCCGAATGAAGGCGATGGCCTCCTCGCGACCGGAGAGAACGACGGGAA
GGGAGAAGACGTAACCTCGGCTGGCCCTTTGGAGACGCCGGTCCGCGATGCTGGTGATGTCACTGTCGAC
CAGGATGATCCCCGACGCTCCGAGCGCGAGCGACGTGCGTACTATCGCGCCGATGTTCCCGACGATCTTC
ACCCCGTCGAGAACGACGACGTCCCCACGCCGGCTCGCGATATCGCCGAACCTGGCCGGGCGAGGGACGC
GGGCGATGCCGAATGTCTTGGCCTTCCGCTCCCCCTTGAACAACTGGTTGACGATCGAGGAGTCGATGAG
GCGGACCGGTATGTTCTGCCGCCCGCACAGATCCAGCAACTCAGATGGAAAAGGACTGCTGTCGCTGCCG
TAGACCTCGATGAACTCCACCCCGGCCGCGATGCTGTGCATGAGGGGCTCGACGTCCTCGATCAACGTTG
TCTTTATGTTGGATCGCGACGGCTTGGTGACATCGATGATCCGCTGCACCGCGGGATCGGACGGATTTGC
GATGGTGTCCAACTCAGTCATGGTCGTCCTACCGGCTGCTGTGTTCAGTGACGCGATTCCTGGGGTGTGA
CACCCTACGCGACGATGGCGGATGGCTGCCCTGACCGGCAATCACCAACGCAAGGGGAAGTCGTCGCTCT
CTGGCAAAGCTCCCCGCTCTTCCCCGTCCGGGACCCGCGCGGTCGATCCCCGCATATATGAAGTATTCGC
CTTGATCAGTCCCGGTGGACGCGCCAGCGGCCCGCCGGAGCGACGGACTCCCCGACCTCGATCGTGTCGC
CCTGAGCGTCCACGTAGACGTTGCGTGAGAGCAGGACTGGGCCGCCGCCGACCGCACCGCCCTCACCACC
GACCGCGACCGCGCCATGGCCGCCGCCGACGGCCTGGTCGCCGCCGCCGCCCGCCGGTTCGGCGCCTGAC
CCGACCAACCCCCGCGGGGCGCCGGCACTTCGTGCTGGCGCCCCGCCCCCACCCACCAGGAGACCGACCA
TGACCGACTTCGACGGACGCCTGACCGAGGGGACCGTGAACCTGGTCCAGGACCCCAACGGCGGTGGCTG
GTCCGCCCACTGCGCTGAGCCCGGTTGCGACTGGGCCGACTTCGCCGGACCGCTCGGCTTCCAGGGCCTC
GTGGCCATCGCTCGCCGACACACGCACTGACCGCACGTCAAAGCCCCGCCGGATCACCGGCGGGGCTCTC
TTCGGCCCTCCAAGTCACACCAGCCCCAAGGGGCGTCGGGAGTGGCGGAGGGAACCTCTGGCCCGATTGG
TGCCAGGATTCCCACCAGACCAAAGAGCAACGGGCCGGACTTCGCACCTCCGACCCGTCCGCTCCCAGAC
TCGCGCCCCTTAGCCGGGCGAGACAGGAACGTTGCTCGTGCCCAGAGTACGGAGCGATGCCGAGGCATTG
CCAGATCGGCCCGCCGGGCCCCGCTGCCACTGCGGGACCGCAATTGCCCACACACCGGGCAAACGGCCGC
GTATCTACTGCTCAGACCGCTGCCGGATGGCAGCGAAGCGGGCGATCGCGCGTGTGACGCGAGATGCCGC
CCGAGGCAAAAGCGAACACCTTGGGAAAGAAACAACAGAGTTTCCCGCACCCCTCCGACCTGCGGTTTCT
CCGGACGGGGTGGATGGGGAGAGCCCGAGAGGCGACAGCCTCTCGGAAGTAGGAAGCACGTCGCGGAGCG
ACGCTGCCCGACTGCGGAAAGCCGCCCGGTACAGCCGCCGCCGGACGCTGTGGCGGATCAGCGGGGACGC
CGCGTGCAAGGGCTGCGGCCGCGCCCTGATGGACCCTGCCTCCGGCGTAATCGTCGCCCAGACGGCGGCC
GGAACGTCCGTGGTCCTGGGCCTGATGCGGTGCGGGCGGATCTGGCTCTGCCCGGTCTGCGCCGCCACGA
TCCGGCACAAGCGGGCCGAGGAGATCACCGCCGCCGTGGTCGAGTGGATCAAGCGCGGGGGGACCGCCTA
CCTGGTCACCTTCACGGCCCGCCATGGGCACACGGACCGGCTCGCGGACCTCATGGACGCCCTCCAGGGC
ACCCGGAAGACGCCGGACAGCCCCCGGCGGCCGGGCGCCTACCAGCGACTGATCACGGGCGGCACGTGGG
CCGGACGCCGGGCCAAGGACGGGCACCGGGCCGCCGACCGCGAGGGCATCCGAGACCGGATCGGGTACGT
CGGCATGATCCGCGCGACCGAAGTCACCGTGGGGCAGATCAACGGCTGGCACCCGCACATCCACGCGATC
GTCCTGGTCGGCGGCCGGACCGAGGGGGAGCGGTCCGCGAAGCAGATCGTCGCCACCTTCGAGCCGACCG
GCGCCGCGCTCGACGAGTGGCAGGGGCACTGGCGGTCCGTGTGGACCGCCGCCCTGCGCAAGGTCAACCC
CGCCTTCACGCCCGACGACCGGCACGGCGTCGACTTCAAGCGGCTGGAGACCGAGCGCGACGCCAACGAC
CTCGCCGAGTACATCGCCAAGACCCAGGACGGGAAGGCGCCCGCCCTCGAACTCGCCCGCGCCGACCTCA
AGACGGCGACCGGCGGGAACGTCGCCCCGTTCGAACTCCTCGGACGGATCGGGGACCTGACCGGCGGCAT
GACCGAGGACGACGCCGCCGGGGTCGGCTCGCTGGAGTGGAACCTCTCGCGCTGGCACGAGTACGAGCGG
GCAACCCGGGGACGCCGGGCCATCGAATGGACCCGCTACCTGCGGCAGATGCTCGGGCTCGACGGCGGCG
ACACCGAGGCCGACGACCTCGATCTGCTCCTGGCGGCCGACGCCGACGGCGGGGAGCTGCGGGCCGGGGT
CGCCGTGACCGAGGACGGATGGCACGCGGTCACCCGCCGCGCCCTCGACCTCGAGGCGACCCGGGCCGCC
GAAGGCAAGGACGGCAACGAGGATTCGGCGGCCGTGGGCGAACGGGTGCGGGAGGTCCTGGCGCTGGCCG
ACGCGGCCGACACAGTGGTGGTGCTCACGGCGGGGGAGGTGGCCGAGGCGTACGCCGACATGCTCGCCGC
CCTCGCCCAGCGCCGCGAGGAAGCAACTGCACGCCGACGGCGAGAGCAGGACGACGACCAGGACGACGAC
GCCGACGACCGCCAGGAGCGGGCCGCCCGGCACATCGCCCGGCTCGCAAGTGGGCCCACTTCGCACTAAC
TCGCTCCCCCCCGCCGTACGTCATCCCGGTGACGTACGGCGGGGGTCGGTGACGTACGCGGCGACGGCGG
CCGGGGTCGAAGCCGCGGGAGTAATCCTGGGATTACTCGCCCGGGGTCGGCCCCGCCGGCACTTCGTGCA
GGCGGTACCAGCCCGACCCGAGCACGCGCCGGCACGCCTGGTCGATGTCGGACCGGAGTTCGAGGTACGC
GGCTTGCAGGTCCAGGAAGGGGACGTCCATGCGAGTGTCCGTTCGAGTGGCGGCTTGCGCCCGATGCTAG
TCGCGGTTGATCGGCGATCGCAGGTGCACGCGGTCGATCTTGACGGCTGGCGAGAGGTGCGGGGAGGATC
TGACCGACGCGGTCCACACGTGGCACCGCGATGCTGTTGTGGGCACAATCGTGCCGGTTGGTAGGATCGA
TCCACTAGTTCTAGAAATAATTTTGTTTAACATTAAAGAGGAGAAATTACATATGACCAGACCCCCCGCA
CCCCCGCCCGGCGCCCCCGGCGCCGACGAGCTGCTCGACTGCGGGCTGCTGTCCCCCGTCCGGGCCGGCA
CCCCCGTCGAAGCGCTGGTCTGCGACTCCGCCTGGCTCCAGGCGATGCTCGACGCGGAGGCCGCGCTGAC
CCGCGCCCAGGCCAGGACCGGCTTCCTGCCCGCCGCCGCGGCCGAGGCGATCACCGCGGCGGCGCGGGCC
GACCGGATCGACCTGCTCGCGGTCGCCCGGGGCGCCCGGGAGACCGCCAACCCCGTGGTGGGGCTGGTGG
CGGCGCTCACCGCCGCGGTCCGCCGGGACGACCCGGCGGCGGCCGAGTACGTCCACCGGGGCTCCACCAG
CCAGGACGTGCTGGACACCGGGGCGATGCTCGTCGCCCGCCGGGCGCTGCGCCTGATCGGCGACGACCTG
GACCGGGCGGCCGACGCCCTCGCGGCGCTCGCCGCCGACCACCGCGACACCCCCATGGCCGGCCGCACGC
TGGCCCTGCACGCCGTGCCGACGACGTTCGGGCTGAAGGCCGCTGGCTGGCTGGAACTCGTCAGCGAGGC
CGCGGGGCGGGTGGCGCGGCTGCGCGACGGGCTGCCGTTCTCGCTGGGCGGCGCGGCGGGCACGCTCGCC
GGGTACTTCGGCGACCGCACGGACCGGGGCGACCCGGCCGTCCTCCTCGACCGGCTCCTCGACGCCTACG
CGGCGGAGACCGGGCTCGCCCGGCCGGTGCTGCCCTGGCACGTGCTGCGCACCCCCGTGGCCGATCTGGC
CGCCGTGCTCGCGTTCACCGCCGGGGCGCTCGGGAAGATCGCGGTGGACGTGCAGTCACTGGCCCGCACG
GAGGTGGCGGAAGTCGCCGAGCCGGCCGTGGAGGGGCGCGGCGCTTCCTCCGCGATGCCGCACAAACGCA
ATCCCGTCCTGTCGACGCTGATCCGCAGCGCTGCGCTCCAAGTGCCCGCCCTGGCCACGGGGTTGACCCA
GTGCCTGGTGTCGGAGGACGAGCGGTCGGCGGGCGCCTGGCACGCGGAGTGGCAACCGCTGCGCGAGTGC
CTGCGGCTGACCGGGGGCGCCGCCCGCACCGCCGTGGAGCTCGCGGCGGGGCTGGAGGTGGACGCCGCCC
GGATGCGGGCCAACCTCGACCTCACGGACGGCCGGATCGTCTCGGAGTCGGTCGCGGTGGCGCTCACCCC
GCTGCTCGGCAGGCAGGCGGCGAAGGAACTGCTGACCCGGGCCGCGTTCACCGCCGGCCACGAGGGCCGG
ACGCTGGGCGAGGTGCTCGGCGAACTGCCCGAACTGGACGGGGTGCTGCCGAAGGAGCGGTGGGAGGCGC
TGCTCGATCCGGCACGTGCCACCGGGGTCGCGGGAGCGCTGGTGGACGGCGCGCTCGCCCGGCGCCGCCC
GCCGGCCCGGTGACCTAGCGGAGGAGCCCATATGAGCGTCAGACGGCTCACCGTGTGCATCGTCGGTGCG
GGACCGCGCGGACTGTCGGTGCTGGAAAGGTTCTGTGCCCACGAACGGAAGTCCGCCTCGCACCCGGCGG
TGACGGTTCACGTCGTGGACCCGGCCCGCCCGGGCGCGGGCCGGGTGTGGCGGACGGGTCAGCCGCGCCA
GCTGCTGATGAACACGGTCGCCTCGCAGGTGACCGTGTTCACCGACGGGTCCGTCGACATGGCGGGCCCG
GTGGAGGCCGGCCCCAGCCTCCACGAGTGGGCGCGCGAACTGGCCGCCCTCACCCCCGTGGAGGAGCTGC
TCGGCGGCCACGACGACGCCACCCTGGCCGAGGCCCGGGCCCTGGGCGCCGACTCGTACCCCACCCGGGC
CTTCTACGGGTGCTACCTGGAGGAGATGTTCCGCCGGGTGGTCTGCGGCGCGCCCGCCCACCTGGAGGTG
CGGGTGCACCGCTCGACCGCCGTCTCCCTGGCGGACGAGACGCCGGGCTCCGGAGGCGCGCAGAGCCTGC
TGCTCGCCGACGGCACCCGGCTGGCCGGGCTCGACGCGGTCGTGCTCGCGCTCGGCCACGTCCGCGCGGA
GGAGCCGGGCGCCCCCGACCCGCGCGCCGCCGCGCTCGGCCTGGCCCACTTCCCGCCGGCCAACCCCGCC
GACCTCGACCTGTCCGGCATCGCGCCCGGCACCCCCGTCCTGCTGCGCGGGCTCGGCCTGAACTTCTTCG
ACCACATGGCGCTGTTCACCCTCGGCCGGGGCGGCGCCTTCAGCCGCCGCCCGCACGGGCTGCGGTACCA
CCCCTCGGGGCTCGAACCGCGGCTCTACGCCGGTTCGCGGCGCGGGGTCCCGTACCACGCGCGCGGGGAG
AACGAGAAGGGCGTGGACGGGCGCCACACCCCGCTGCTGCTCACCCCCGAGCGCATCGCCGAACTGACCG
GCCGGCACCGCGAGGGCCCCGGCCTGTCGTTCCTCCGGACGCTGTGGCCCCTGATCGCCCGCGAGGTCGA
ATGCGTCTACTACGGAACGCTGCTCGCCTCCCGCGGCCGGGCGGCCGAACGGGACGCCTTCGTGACGGCG
TACCTGGCGGGCGGCGACGACACGGACCGGGGCGGGGTGCTGGAACGTTTCGGCATCGGCCCGGCCGACC
GGTGGTGCTGGGAGCGGACCGCGTCCCCGCACCCCCGGCACGGCTTCACCGGGCCCGACGGGCACCGCCG
CTGGCTGCTGGAGCACCTGGCCCAGGACGTGCGCCGGGCCAGGGCGGGCAATGTGAGCGATCCGCACAAG
GCCGCCCTGGACGTGCTGCGCGACCTGCGCAACGAGATCCGGCTCGTGGTGGACCACGGCGGGCTCGACG
GCCTGTCGCACCGGGACGACCTCGACGGCTGGTACACCGGCCTGAACGCGTTCCTCTCGATCGGCCCGCC
CGCCTCCCGCATCGAGGAGATGGCGGCCCTGATCGAGGCGGGCGTGCTCGACGTCGTCGGCCCCGGCCTG
GAGGTCGACATCGACGAGGCGGACGCCGCGTTCGTCGCCCGCTCCCCGCTGGTCCCCGGCCGGCCGGTGC
GCGCCCACGTGCTGATCGAGGCCCGGCTGCCGGTGACGGACCTGCGCCGTACCGCCGATCCGCTGTTGCG
CGACCTGCTGCGCAGCGGGCAGTGCCGGTCCTACCGCATCCCCGCCGGCCGGGCGCCGGAGGGCTACGAG
ACCGGTGGCCTCGAAGTCACCCGTCGCCCGTACCGCCTGGTGGACGCGCTGGGCCGGGCGCACCCGCGGC
GCTTCGCCTTCGGCGTGCCCACGGAGGCCGTGCACTGGGTCACCGCCGCCGGGGCGCGGCCCGGCGTCAA
CTCGGTCACCCTGGGGGACGCCGACGCGATAGCCCACGCCGTCGCCTCGCTCACGCCGGCCGCCGCCCCC
CGGCTGCCCGCGTACGAGGACCCCGGCGTCCGCTGCCCCTCCGACGACCGGCTCACCGAGGTGACGGCAT
GACCTAGGGGAATTGGATCCACTAGTTCTAGAAGCTCTGCATTAATGAATCGGCCAACGCGCGGGGAGAG
GCGGTTTGCGTATTGGGCGCTCTTCCGCTTCCTCGCTCACTGACTCGCTGCGCTCGGTCGTTCGGCTGCG
GCGAGCGGTATCAGCTCACTCAAAGGCGGTAATACGGTTATCCACAGAATCAGGGGATAACGCAGGAAAG
AACATGTGAGCAAAAGGCCAGCAAAAGGCCAGGAACCGTAAAAAGGCCGCGTTGCTGGCGTTTTTCCATA
GGCTCCGCCCCCCTGACGAGCATCACAAAAATCGACGCTCAAGTCAGAGGTGGCGAAACCCGACAGGACT
ATAAAGATACCAGGCGTTTCCCCCTGGAAGCTCCCTCGTGCGCTCTCCTGTTCCGACCCTGCCGCTTACC
GGATACCTGTCCGCCTTTCTCCCTTCGGGAAGCGTGGCGCTTTCTCATAGCTCACGCTGTAGGTATCTCA
GTTCGGTGTAGGTCGTTCGCTCCAAGCTGGGCTGTGTGCACGAACCCCCCGTTCAGCCCGACCGCTGCGC
CTTATCCGGTAACTATCGTCTTGAGTCCAACCCGGTAAGACACGACTTATCGCCACTGGCAGCAGCCACT
GGTAACAGGATTAGCAGAGCGAGGTATGTAGGCGGTGCTACAGAGTTCTTGAAGTGGTGGCCTAACTACG
GCTACACTAGAAGAACAGTATTTGGTATCTGCGCTCTGCTGAAGCCAGTTACCTTCGGAAAAAGAGTTGG
TAGCTCTTGATCCGGCAAACAAACCACCGCTGGTAGCGGTGGTTTTTTTGTTTGCAAGCAGCAGATTACG
CGCAGAAAAAAAGGATCTCAAGAAGATCCTTTGATCTTTTCTACGGGGTCTGACGCTCAGTGGAACGAAA
ACTCACGTTAAGGGATTTTGGTCATGAGATTATCAAAAAGGATCTTCACCTAGATCCTTTTAAATTAAAA
ATGAAGTTTTAAATCAATCTAAAGTATATATGAGTAAACTTGGTCTGACAGTTACCAATGCTTAATCAGT
GAGGCACCTATCTCAGCGATCTGTCTATTTCGTTCATCCATAGTTGCCTGACTCCCCGTCGTGTAGATAA
CTACGATACGGGAGGGCTTACCATCTGGCCCCAGTGCTGCAATGATACCGCGAGACCCACGCTCACCGGC
TCCAGATTTATCAGCAATAAACCAGCCAGCCGGAAGGGCCGAGCGCAGAAGTGGTCCTGCAACTTTATCC
GCCTCCATCCAGTCTATTAATTGTTGCCGGGAAGCTAGAGTAAGTAGTTCGCCAGTTAATAGTTTGCGCA
ACGTTGTTGCCATTGCTACAGGCATCGTGGTGTCACGCTCGTCGTTTGGTATGGCTTCATTCAGCTCCGG
TTCCCAACGATCAAGGCGAGTTACATGATCCCCCATGTTGTGCAAAAAAGCGGTTAGCTCCTTCGGTCCT
CCGATCGTTGTCAGAAGTAAGTTGGCCGCAGTGTTATCACTCATGGTTATGGCAGCACTGCATAATTCTC
TTACTGTCATGCCATCCGTAAGATGCTTTTCTGTGACTGGTGAGTACTCAACCAAGTCATTCTGAGAATA
GTGTATGCGGCGACCGAGTTGCTCTTGCCCGGCGTCAATACGGGATAATACCGCGCCACATAGCAGAACT
TTAAAAGTGCTCATCATTGGAAAACGTTCTTCGGGGCGAAAACTCTCAAGGATCTTACCGCTGTTGAGAT
CCAGTTCGATGTAACCCACTCGTGCACCCAACTGATCTTCAGCATCTTTTACTTTCACCAGCGTTTCTGG
GTGAGCAAAAACAGGAAGGCAAAATGCCGCAAAAAAGGGAATAAGGGCGACACGGAAATGTTGAATACTC
ATACTCTTCCTTTTTCAATATTATTGAAGCATTTATCAGGGTTATTGTCTCATGAGCGGATACATATTTG
AATGTATTTAGAAAAATAAACAAATAGGGGTTCCGCGCACATTTCCCCGAAAAGT
Features (pLannotate 1.2.2; 17 found; start..end, strand, type, name):
      9..437     +  rep_origin     f1 ori (sequence partly withheld): f1 bacteriophage origin of replication; arrow indicates direction of (+) strand synthesis
    468..534     -  CDS            lacZα (fragment): LacZα fragment of β-galactosidase; lacZ fragment
    545..683     -  CDS            M13 gene III (fragment) (sequence withheld): pIII; III; minor coat protein
    688..736     -  terminator     fd terminator (sequence withheld): central terminator from bacteriophage fd (Otsuka and Kunisawa, 1982)
    740..885     -  CDS            M13 gene VIII (fragment) (sequence partly withheld): pVIII; VIII; major coat protein
    935..1741    -  CDS            tsnR: TSNR_STRAJ - Also known as tsr From Streptomyces azureus.
   1939..2046    -  CDS            korA (fragment): KORA_STRLI - Protein predicted: Swiss-Prot protein existence level 4. Controls plasmid transfer and prevents the lethal effects of the tra/kilA gene. Repressor for the transcription of certain pIJ101 promoters, including those the from kilA and kilB loci. From Streptomyces lividans.
   2041..2136    +  CDS            kilB (fragment): KILB_STRLI - Protein predicted: Swiss-Prot protein existence level 4. Involved in plasmid transfer. From Streptomyces lividans.
   2210..2377    +  CDS            Y6KD_STRLI: Protein predicted: Swiss-Prot protein existence level 4. From Streptomyces lividans.
   3009..4376    +  CDS            rep: REP_STRLI - Protein inferred from homology: Swiss-Prot protein existence level 3. Essential for the autonomous replication of the plasmid pIJ101. From Streptomyces lividans.
   4516..4620    -  CDS            eryC1 (fragment): ERBS_SACEN - Also known as eryCI. Protein inferred from homology: Swiss-Prot protein existence level 3. Sensor protein that transfers the signal of environmental stimuli to the regulatory region of target genes to activate or repress transcription of erythromycin biosynthesis genes. From Saccharopolyspora erythraea (strain ATCC 11635 / DSM 40517 / JCM 4748 / NBRC 13426 / NCIMB 8594 / NRRL 2338).
   4799..4815    -  misc_feature   MCS (fragment): pBluescript multiple cloning site
   8315..8332    -  misc_feature   MCS (fragment): pBluescript multiple cloning site
   8337..8390    -  CDS            lacI (fragment): lac repressor; lacI; The lac repressor binds to the lac operator to inhibit transcription in E. coli. This inhibition can be relieved by adding lactose or isopropyl-β-D-thiogalactopyranoside (IPTG).
   8573..9161    -  rep_origin     ori: high-copy-number ColE1/pMB1/pBR322/pUC origin of replication
   9332..10192   -  CDS            AmpR: β-lactamase; bla; confers resistance to ampicillin, carbenicillin, and related antibiotics
  10193..10297   -  promoter       AmpR promoter: bla
