[The description below was written by a language model from this plasmid's Addgene catalogue record and pLannotate feature annotations shown in this document.]
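Description:
pUWL201PW-creDE is a 10.3 kb Streptomyces/E. coli shuttle expression plasmid built on the pUWL201PW backbone and carrying two genes, creD and creE, from the cremeomycin biosynthetic pathway. For propagation in E. coli it has a high-copy ColE1/pUC-type origin and a β-lactamase gene with its own promoter, giving ampicillin resistance. An f1 phage origin and remnants of lacZα, lacI and a pBluescript-type multiple cloning site reflect its phagemid ancestry. Replication in Streptomyces depends on a segment derived from the S. lividans plasmid pIJ101. This segment includes the essential rep gene, a small adjacent open reading frame, and fragments of korA and kilB. Selection in that host uses tsnR (tsr) from Streptomyces azureus, which confers thiostrepton resistance. A bacteriophage fd terminator, flanked by fragments of M13 genes III and VIII, lies next to the tsnR marker.

According to the catalogue entry, creD was cloned between NdeI and BamHI sites and creE between NheI and BamHI sites. The automated feature table does not annotate either gene. The roughly 3.5 kb unannotated stretch between the two multiple cloning site fragments is the likely location of the insert, though this is an inference. The record does not name the promoter driving expression. A short fragment matching eryC1 of Saccharopolyspora erythraea sits just upstream of this region, which suggests regulatory sequence from the erythromycin gene cluster, but the annotation does not confirm this. The construct is intended for co-expression of CreD and CreE in a Streptomyces host and was deposited in connection with work identifying a diazo-forming enzyme in cremeomycin biosynthesis.
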