Addgene plasmid #112241: pUWL201PW-creDE
Purpose: Streptomyces/E.coli shuttle expression vector encoding creD and creE
Depositing lab: Emily Balskus. Depositing organization: Harvard University. Publication: Discovery of a Diazo-Forming Enzyme in Cremeomycin Biosynthesis. Waldman AJ, Balskus EP. J Org Chem. 2018 May 29. doi: 10.1021/acs.joc.8b00367. PubMed 29771512.
Backbone
  Vector backbone: pUWL201PW
  Vector type: Bacterial Expression
Growth in bacteria
  Bacterial resistance: Ampicillin, 100 μg/mL
  Growth temperature: 37°C
  Growth strain: DH5alpha
  Growth instructions: Streptomyces/E. coli shuttle vector. Ampicillin in E. coli. Thiostrepton in Streptomyces.
  Copy number: Unknown
Gene/Insert 1
  Gene/Insert name: creD
  GenBank ID: ALA99201.1
  Cloning method: Restriction Enzyme; 5′ cloning site NdeI (unknown if destroyed); 3′ cloning site BamHI (unknown if destroyed)
  Sequencing primers: 5′ GCACGCGGTCGATCTTGACGGCT
Gene/Insert 2
  Gene/Insert name: creE
  GenBank ID: ALA99202.1
  Cloning method: Restriction Enzyme; 5′ cloning site NheI (unknown if destroyed); 3′ cloning site BamHI (unknown if destroyed)
  Sequencing primers: 5′ GCACGCGGTCGATCTTGACGGCT
Terms and licenses: Academic/Nonprofit Terms; Industry Terms: Not Available to Industry
How to cite: pUWL201PW-creDE was a gift from Emily Balskus (Addgene plasmid # 112241 ; http://n2t.net/addgene:112241 ; RRID:Addgene_112241)
